Addgene plasmid #27983: pLEX SC4MOL
Depositing lab: Igor Astsaturov. Depositing organization: Institute for Cancer Research d/b/a the Research Institute of Fox Chase Cancer Center.
Backbone
  Vector backbone: pLEX
  Backbone size w/o insert (bp): 11000
  Vector type: Mammalian Expression, Lentiviral
  Selectable markers: Zeocin
Growth in bacteria
  Bacterial resistance: Tetracycline, 10 μg/mL
  Growth temperature: 37°C
  Growth strain: Stbl3
  Growth instructions: Stbl3
  Copy number: High Copy
Gene/Insert
  Gene/Insert name: SC4MOL
  Species: H. sapiens (human)
  GenBank ID: NM_006745
  Entrez Gene: MSMO1 (a.k.a. DESP4, ERG25, MCCPD, SC4MOL)
  Tag / fusion protein: HA (N terminal on insert); MYC (C terminal on insert)
  Cloning method: Restriction Enzyme
  Sequencing primers: 5′ CMV-F
Terms and licenses: Academic/Nonprofit Terms; Industry Terms: Not Available to Industry
How to cite: pLEX SC4MOL was a gift from Igor Astsaturov (Addgene plasmid # 27983 ; http://n2t.net/addgene:27983 ; RRID:Addgene_27983)
