[The description below was written by a language model from this plasmid's Addgene catalogue record.]
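Description:
pLEX SC4MOL is a lentiviral mammalian expression plasmid built on the pLEX backbone (about 11 kb without the insert). It carries the human SC4MOL coding sequence, whose current gene symbol is MSMO1 (also known as ERG25 or DESP4). This gene encodes methylsterol monooxygenase 1, an enzyme of the cholesterol biosynthesis pathway that acts at the C4-demethylation step of sterol intermediates. The open reading frame is flanked by epitope tags, with HA at the N terminus and MYC at the C terminus. The expressed protein can therefore be detected or immunoprecipitated from either end without a gene-specific antibody. The insert was introduced by restriction enzyme cloning. The record does not name the promoter, but the listed 5′ sequencing primer is a CMV forward primer, which suggests that a CMV promoter lies upstream of the insert.

The plasmid is recorded as high copy in bacteria and is maintained under tetracycline selection. It is propagated in Stbl3, a recombination-deficient strain commonly used to keep the repeated long terminal repeat sequences of lentiviral vectors stable. Zeocin is the listed selectable marker for mammalian cells, which allows stably transduced or transfected populations to be enriched. No feature table is provided, so the LTRs, packaging signal, any internal regulatory elements and the arrangement of the resistance cassettes cannot be confirmed from the record.

The record does not state a specific purpose. As a lentiviral transfer vector, the construct is suited to transient or stable expression of tagged human SC4MOL in mammalian cells, for example in overexpression or rescue experiments examining the role of this sterol pathway enzyme.
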