>Addgene plasmid #27983 | pLEX SC4MOL | addgene partial sequence | sequence record 34276 | 27983 with IRES-R
TATAGACAACGCACACCGGCCTTATTCCAAGCGGCTTCGGCCAGTAACGTTAGGGGGGGGGGAGGGAGAG
GGGCGACCGGTGGCCAGACGCGTCGGGCCCTCTAGACTCGAGAATTCTATAGGNCCNCTTCAGATATGAG
CTTTTGNTCGCTAGCCATTCTAGATCGAACCACTTTGNACAAGAAAGCTGGGNCTTCNGNCTTTTTCTCA
AACTTCTTCCNCTTTTCATTATAGGCATTATACTGNGAGTCTGNTCCAAAAATTCGATCCCNCCATG
