>Addgene plasmid #27983 | pLEX SC4MOL | addgene partial sequence | sequence record 34277 | 27983 with CMV-F
TAGCGACTGTTAGTGACCGTCGATCGCCTGGAGACGCCATCCACGCTGTTTTGACCTCCATAGAAGACAC
CGGGACCGATCCAGCCTCCGGACTCTAGCCTAGGCCGCGGACCATGGGATCCTATCCGTATGATGTTCCT
GATTATGCTAGCCTCGGGTACCGGATCACAAGTTTGTACAAAAAAGCAGGCTTCATGGCAACAAATGAAA
GTGTCAGCATCTTTAGTTCAGCATCCTTGGCTGTGGAATATGTAGATTCACTTTTACCTGAGAATCCTCT
GCAAGAACCATTTAAAAATGCTTGGAACTATATGTTGAATAATTATACAAAGTTCCAGATTGCAACATGG
GGATCCCTTATAGTTCATGAAGCCCTTTATTTCTTATTCTGTTTACCTGGATTTTTATTTCAATTTATAC
CTTATATGAAAAAATACAAAATTCAAAAGGATAAGCCAGAGACATGGGAAAACCAATGGAAGTGTTTCAA
AGTTCTTCTCTTTAATCACTTCTGTATCCAGCTGCCTTTGATTTGTGGAACCTATTATTTTACAGAGTAT
TTCAATATTCCTTATGATTGGGAAAGAATGCCAAGATGGTATTTTCTTTTGGCAAGATGCTTTGGTTGTG
CAGTCATTGAAGATACTTGGCACTATTTTCTGCATAGACTCTTACACCACAAAAGAATATACAAGTATAT
TCATAAAGTTCATCATGAGTTTCAGGCTCCATTTGGAATGGAAGCTGAATATGCACATCCTTTGGAGACT
CTAATTCTTGGAACTGGATTTTTCATTGGAATCGTGCTTTTGTGTGATCATGTAATTCTTCTTTGGGCAT
GGGTGACC
