>Addgene plasmid #27983 | pLEX SC4MOL | addgene partial sequence | sequence record 38422 | IRES-R 5'-CCTCACATTGCCAAAAGACG-3'
CGCACACCGGCCTTATTCCAAGCGGCTTCGGCCAGTAACGTTAGGGGGGGGGGAGGGAGAGGGGCGACCG
GTGGCCAGACGCGTCGGGCCCTCTAGACTCGAGAATTCTATAGGTCCTCTTCAGATATGAGCTTTTGTTC
GCTAGCCATTCTAGATCGAACCACTTTGTACAAGAAAGCTGGGTCTTCAGTCTTTTTCTCAAACTTCTTC
CTCTTTTCATTATAGGCATTATACTGAGAGTCTGTTCCAAAAATTCGATCCCACCATGTAAATGTTGAAG
CATAGTTTCCAATGAAGTTCATGTGGTGGAAATCATGATGCCGAGAACCAGCATAGAAAGGGATCAGATT
TAAAGGGTTGAGAGGAATATCATAACCACTATGGACATCAATAGTTTCTAATAAACGAATGGTCACCCAT
GCCCAAAGAAGAATTACATGATCACACAAAAGCACGATTCCAATGAAAAATCCAGTTCCAAGAATTAGAG
TCTCCAAAGGATGTGCATATTCAGCTTCCATTCCAAATGGAGCCTGAAACTCATGATGAACTTTATGAAT
ATACTTGTATATTCTTTTGTGGTGTAAGAGTCTATGCAGAAAATAGTGCCAAGTATCTTCAATGACTGCA
CAACCAAAGCATCTTGCCAAAAGAAAATACCATCTTGGCATTCTTTCCCAATCATAAGGAATATTGAAAT
ACTCTGTAAAATAATAGGTTCCACAAATCAAAGGCAGCTGGATACAGAAGTGATTAAAGAG
